Addgene plasmid #12651: pET-22b(+)-HpENR
Depositing lab: SeWon Suh. Depositing organization: Seoul National University. Publication: Crystallization and preliminary X-ray crystallographic analysis of enoyl-acyl carrier protein reductase from Helicobacter pylori. Lee HH, Yun J, Moon J, Han BW, Lee BI, Lee JY, Suh SW. Acta Crystallogr D Biol Crystallogr. 2002 Jun . 58(Pt 6 Pt 2):1071-3. 10.1107/S0907444902007151 PubMed 12037321.
Backbone
  Vector backbone: pET-22b(+)
  Backbone manufacturer: Novagen
  Backbone size w/o insert (bp): 5493
  Vector type: Bacterial Expression
Growth in bacteria
  Bacterial resistance: Ampicillin, 100 μg/mL
  Growth temperature: 37°C
  Growth strain: DH5alpha
  Copy number: Low Copy
Gene/Insert
  Gene/Insert name: noyl-acyl carrier protein reductase (alt name: ENR)
  Species: Helicobacter pylori
  Insert size (bp): 825
  GenBank ID: AAD05765
  Entrez Gene: fabI
  Cloning method: Restriction Enzyme; 5′ cloning site NdeI (not destroyed); 3′ cloning site BamHI (not destroyed)
  Sequencing primers: 5′ T7; 3′ T7
Terms and licenses: Academic/Nonprofit Terms; Industry Terms: Not Available to Industry
How to cite: pET-22b(+)-HpENR was a gift from SeWon Suh (Addgene plasmid # 12651 ; http://n2t.net/addgene:12651 ; RRID:Addgene_12651)
