[The description below was written by a language model from this plasmid's Addgene catalogue record and pLannotate feature annotations shown in this document.]
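Description:
pET-22b(+)-HpENR is a bacterial expression plasmid built on the Novagen pET-22b(+) backbone for producing the enoyl-acyl carrier protein reductase (ENR, the fabI gene product) of Helicobacter pylori in E. coli. It replicates from a pBR322-type ColE1 origin that is accompanied by the rop gene and the bom mobility region, which is consistent with the low copy number listed in the record. Selection is by ampicillin through the β-lactamase (AmpR) gene and its promoter. An f1 origin is also present, allowing single-stranded DNA production. Short tetracycline-resistance fragments in the annotation are non-functional remnants of the pBR322 lineage.

The 825 bp fabI coding sequence was inserted between the NdeI and BamHI sites, both of which are retained. It sits downstream of a T7 promoter fused to a lac operator and the efficient T7 gene 10 ribosome binding site, and a T7 terminator lies beyond the cloning region. A plasmid-borne lacI gene supplies the repressor, so transcription stays off until IPTG is added in a host that provides T7 RNA polymerase. Cloning at NdeI places the insert's start codon directly after the ribosome binding site, and no pelB leader feature is annotated. A His-tag sequence lies downstream of the insert. The record does not state whether it is translated in frame with ENR or excluded by a native stop codon. The small "SET1" fragment call near the terminator is probably just an annotation match to backbone sequence.

The associated publication reports crystallization and preliminary X-ray analysis of H. pylori ENR, so the plasmid serves to overexpress recombinant protein for purification and structural or biochemical study of this fatty acid elongation enzyme.
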