Features (pLannotate 1.2.2; 19 found; start..end, strand, type, name):
     26..73      -  terminator     T7 terminator: transcription terminator for bacteriophage T7 RNA polymerase
     81..130     -  CDS            SET1 (fragment): solubility-enhancement tag derived from T7 phage gene 10B
    140..157     -  CDS            9xHis (fragment): 9xHis affinity tag
    207..1031    -  CDS            fabI: FABI_HELPY - Experimental evidence at protein level: Swiss-Prot protein existence level 1. Catalyzes the reduction of a carbon-carbon double bond in an enoyl moiety that is covalently linked to an acyl carrier protein (ACP). Involved in the elongation cycle of fatty acid which are used in the lipid metabolism (By similarity). From Helicobacter pylori (strain ATCC 700392 / 26695) (Campylobacter pylori).
   1039..1061    -  RBS            RBS: efficient ribosome binding site from bacteriophage T7 gene 10 (Olins and Rangwala, 1989)
   1076..1100    -  protein_bind   lac operator: The lac repressor binds to the lac operator to inhibit transcription in E. coli. This inhibition can be relieved by adding lactose or isopropyl-β-D-thiogalactopyranoside (IPTG). lac repressor encoded by lacI
   1101..1119    -  promoter       T7 promoter: promoter for bacteriophage T7 RNA polymerase
   1141..1420    +  CDS            TcR (fragment): tetracycline efflux protein; tet; confers resistance to tetracycline
   1428..1505    +  promoter       lacI promoter: lacI
   1506..2588    +  CDS            lacI: lac repressor; lacI; The lac repressor binds to the lac operator to inhibit transcription in E. coli. This inhibition can be relieved by adding lactose or isopropyl-β-D-thiogalactopyranoside (IPTG).
   2601..2622    +  protein_bind   CAP binding site: CAP binding activates transcription in the presence of cAMP. E. coli catabolite activator protein
   2637..2928    +  CDS            TcR (fragment): tetracycline efflux protein; tet; confers resistance to tetracycline
   3000..3380    -  CDS            YPB1_ECOLX: Protein predicted: Swiss-Prot protein existence level 4. From Escherichia coli.
   3397..3588    +  CDS            rop: Rop protein, which maintains plasmids at low copy number; rop
   3690..3832    +  misc_feature   bom: basis of mobility region from pBR322
   4018..4606    -  rep_origin     ori: high-copy-number ColE1/pMB1/pBR322/pUC origin of replication
   4777..5637    -  CDS            AmpR: β-lactamase; bla; confers resistance to ampicillin, carbenicillin, and related antibiotics
   5638..5742    -  promoter       AmpR promoter: bla
   5769..6224    -  rep_origin     f1 ori (sequence partly withheld): f1 bacteriophage origin of replication; arrow indicates direction of (+) strand synthesis
>Addgene plasmid #12651 | pET-22b(+)-HpENR | depositor full sequence | sequence record 140630 | pET-22b(+)-HpENR sequence 6235 bps
ATCCGGATATAGTTCCTCCTTTCAGCAAAAAACCCCTCAAGACCCGTTTAGAGGCCCCAAGGGGTTATGC
TAGTTATTGCTCAGCGGTGGCAGCAGCCAACTCAGCTTCCTTTCGGGCTTTGTTAGCAGCCGGATCTCAG
TGGTGGTGGTGGTGGTGCTCGAGTGCGGCCGCAAGCTTGTCGACGGAGCTCGAATTCGGATCCTTATTGT
TCTTTATGCAAATCCCACAGTAGCGTAGCTTTATTATCTTTTTCTTCCACAGCCCCCATGCCCATAACAT
GATAGCCAGCATCCACAAAATGCACTTCCCCACTCACCCCGCTAGACAAACTAGAGAGCAAATACATCCC
GGCATTGCCCACTTCTTCTAAACTCACATTTTTTCTTAAAGGGGCGTTGATTTCATTCCATTTTAAAATC
ATTCTAAAATCAGCGATCCCGCTAGAAGCGAGCGTCCTAATAGGCCCGGCCGATAGGGCATTCACTCTTA
TATGGTGTTTGCCTAAATCCACCGCTAAATAACGCACCGCACTCTCTAGGGCCGCTTTAGCCAACCCCAT
CACATTGTAATGCGCCATGTATTTGGTGCTACCCAAATAGCTTAGAGTCAAAACAGACGCTCCGTTATTC
AATAAAGGTTTTAGGGTGTTTGTCAGCTCTATTAAAGAATAAACAGAAATTTCCATAGCGGTGTTAAACG
CGCTTTTAGAAGTTTCCAACAAGCTCCCCTCTAAAGCCTCTTTAGGGGCAAAGGCCACGCTATGAACAAT
AAAATCCAATGAGCCTAAATCCTTTTTAACGCTATTGTATAGCGACTTGAAATGCTCTTCTTTGCTCACA
TCCAATTCATACACATAGGGGCTATTCAATTCCTGCGCGATAGGCCTTACGCGCTTTTCTAAACTCTCAT
TCAAATAAGTGAAAGCCAAAGTAGCCCCTTGATTGAAACAAGATTGAGCGATCCCATAAGCGATGGATTT
ATTGTTCGCCACCCCTACAATCAGCCCTTTCTTACCTTTTAAGAATCCCATATGTATATCTCCTTCTTAA
AGTTAAACAAAATTATTTCTAGAGGGGAATTGTTATCCGCTCACAATTCCCCTATAGTGAGTCGTATTAA
TTTCGCGGGATCGAGATCTCGATCCTCTACGCCGGACGCATCGTGGCCGGCATCACCGGCGCCACAGGTG
CGGTTGCTGGCGCCTATATCGCCGACATCACCGATGGGGAAGATCGGGCTCGCCACTTCGGGCTCATGAG
CGCTTGTTTCGGCGTGGGTATGGTGGCAGGCCCCGTGGCCGGGGGACTGTTGGGCGCCATCTCCTTGCAT
GCACCATTCCTTGCGGCGGCGGTGCTCAACGGCCTCAACCTACTACTGGGCTGCTTCCTAATGCAGGAGT
CGCATAAGGGAGAGCGTCGAGATCCCGGACACCATCGAATGGCGCAAAACCTTTCGCGGTATGGCATGAT
AGCGCCCGGAAGAGAGTCAATTCAGGGTGGTGAATGTGAAACCAGTAACGTTATACGATGTCGCAGAGTA
TGCCGGTGTCTCTTATCAGACCGTTTCCCGCGTGGTGAACCAGGCCAGCCACGTTTCTGCGAAAACGCGG
GAAAAAGTGGAAGCGGCGATGGCGGAGCTGAATTACATTCCCAACCGCGTGGCACAACAACTGGCGGGCA
AACAGTCGTTGCTGATTGGCGTTGCCACCTCCAGTCTGGCCCTGCACGCGCCGTCGCAAATTGTCGCGGC
GATTAAATCTCGCGCCGATCAACTGGGTGCCAGCGTGGTGGTGTCGATGGTAGAACGAAGCGGCGTCGAA
GCCTGTAAAGCGGCGGTGCACAATCTTCTCGCGCAACGCGTCAGTGGGCTGATCATTAACTATCCGCTGG
ATGACCAGGATGCCATTGCTGTGGAAGCTGCCTGCACTAATGTTCCGGCGTTATTTCTTGATGTCTCTGA
CCAGACACCCATCAACAGTATTATTTTCTCCCATGAAGACGGTACGCGACTGGGCGTGGAGCATCTGGTC
GCATTGGGTCACCAGCAAATCGCGCTGTTAGCGGGCCCATTAAGTTCTGTCTCGGCGCGTCTGCGTCTGG
CTGGCTGGCATAAATATCTCACTCGCAATCAAATTCAGCCGATAGCGGAACGGGAAGGCGACTGGAGTGC
CATGTCCGGTTTTCAACAAACCATGCAAATGCTGAATGAGGGCATCGTTCCCACTGCGATGCTGGTTGCC
AACGATCAGATGGCGCTGGGCGCAATGCGCGCCATTACCGAGTCCGGGCTGCGCGTTGGTGCGGATATCT
CGGTAGTGGGATACGACGATACCGAAGACAGCTCATGTTATATCCCGCCGTTAACCACCATCAAACAGGA
TTTTCGCCTGCTGGGGCAAACCAGCGTGGACCGCTTGCTGCAACTCTCTCAGGGCCAGGCGGTGAAGGGC
AATCAGCTGTTGCCCGTCTCACTGGTGAAAAGAAAAACCACCCTGGCGCCCAATACGCAAACCGCCTCTC
CCCGCGCGTTGGCCGATTCATTAATGCAGCTGGCACGACAGGTTTCCCGACTGGAAAGCGGGCAGTGAGC
GCAACGCAATTAATGTAAGTTAGCTCACTCATTAGGCACCGGGATCTCGACCGATGCCCTTGAGAGCCTT
CAACCCAGTCAGCTCCTTCCGGTGGGCGCGGGGCATGACTATCGTCGCCGCACTTATGACTGTCTTCTTT
ATCATGCAACTCGTAGGACAGGTGCCGGCAGCGCTCTGGGTCATTTTCGGCGAGGACCGCTTTCGCTGGA
GCGCGACGATGATCGGCCTGTCGCTTGCGGTATTCGGAATCTTGCACGCCCTCGCTCAAGCCTTCGTCAC
TGGTCCCGCCACCAAACGTTTCGGCGAGAAGCAGGCCATTATCGCCGGCATGGCGGCCCCACGGGTGCGC
ATGATCGTGCTCCTGTCGTTGAGGACCCGGCTAGGCTGGCGGGGTTGCCTTACTGGTTAGCAGAATGAAT
CACCGATACGCGAGCGAACGTGAAGCGACTGCTGCTGCAAAACGTCTGCGACCTGAGCAACAACATGAAT
GGTCTTCGGTTTCCGTGTTTCGTAAAGTCTGGAAACGCGGAAGTCAGCGCCCTGCACCATTATGTTCCGG
ATCTGCATCGCAGGATGCTGCTGGCTACCCTGTGGAACACCTACATCTGTATTAACGAAGCGCTGGCATT
GACCCTGAGTGATTTTTCTCTGGTCCCGCCGCATCCATACCGCCAGTTGTTTACCCTCACAACGTTCCAG
TAACCGGGCATGTTCATCATCAGTAACCCGTATCGTGAGCATCCTCTCTCGTTTCATCGGTATCATTACC
CCCATGAACAGAAATCCCCCTTACACGGAGGCATCAGTGACCAAACAGGAAAAAACCGCCCTTAACATGG
CCCGCTTTATCAGAAGCCAGACATTAACGCTTCTGGAGAAACTCAACGAGCTGGACGCGGATGAACAGGC
AGACATCTGTGAATCGCTTCACGACCACGCTGATGAGCTTTACCGCAGCTGCCTCGCGCGTTTCGGTGAT
GACGGTGAAAACCTCTGACACATGCAGCTCCCGGAGACGGTCACAGCTTGTCTGTAAGCGGATGCCGGGA
GCAGACAAGCCCGTCAGGGCGCGTCAGCGGGTGTTGGCGGGTGTCGGGGCGCAGCCATGACCCAGTCACG
TAGCGATAGCGGAGTGTATACTGGCTTAACTATGCGGCATCAGAGCAGATTGTACTGAGAGTGCACCATA
TATGCGGTGTGAAATACCGCACAGATGCGTAAGGAGAAAATACCGCATCAGGCGCTCTTCCGCTTCCTCG
CTCACTGACTCGCTGCGCTCGGTCGTTCGGCTGCGGCGAGCGGTATCAGCTCACTCAAAGGCGGTAATAC
GGTTATCCACAGAATCAGGGGATAACGCAGGAAAGAACATGTGAGCAAAAGGCCAGCAAAAGGCCAGGAA
CCGTAAAAAGGCCGCGTTGCTGGCGTTTTTCCATAGGCTCCGCCCCCCTGACGAGCATCACAAAAATCGA
CGCTCAAGTCAGAGGTGGCGAAACCCGACAGGACTATAAAGATACCAGGCGTTTCCCCCTGGAAGCTCCC
TCGTGCGCTCTCCTGTTCCGACCCTGCCGCTTACCGGATACCTGTCCGCCTTTCTCCCTTCGGGAAGCGT
GGCGCTTTCTCATAGCTCACGCTGTAGGTATCTCAGTTCGGTGTAGGTCGTTCGCTCCAAGCTGGGCTGT
GTGCACGAACCCCCCGTTCAGCCCGACCGCTGCGCCTTATCCGGTAACTATCGTCTTGAGTCCAACCCGG
TAAGACACGACTTATCGCCACTGGCAGCAGCCACTGGTAACAGGATTAGCAGAGCGAGGTATGTAGGCGG
TGCTACAGAGTTCTTGAAGTGGTGGCCTAACTACGGCTACACTAGAAGGACAGTATTTGGTATCTGCGCT
CTGCTGAAGCCAGTTACCTTCGGAAAAAGAGTTGGTAGCTCTTGATCCGGCAAACAAACCACCGCTGGTA
GCGGTGGTTTTTTTGTTTGCAAGCAGCAGATTACGCGCAGAAAAAAAGGATCTCAAGAAGATCCTTTGAT
CTTTTCTACGGGGTCTGACGCTCAGTGGAACGAAAACTCACGTTAAGGGATTTTGGTCATGAGATTATCA
AAAAGGATCTTCACCTAGATCCTTTTAAATTAAAAATGAAGTTTTAAATCAATCTAAAGTATATATGAGT
AAACTTGGTCTGACAGTTACCAATGCTTAATCAGTGAGGCACCTATCTCAGCGATCTGTCTATTTCGTTC
ATCCATAGTTGCCTGACTCCCCGTCGTGTAGATAACTACGATACGGGAGGGCTTACCATCTGGCCCCAGT
GCTGCAATGATACCGCGAGACCCACGCTCACCGGCTCCAGATTTATCAGCAATAAACCAGCCAGCCGGAA
GGGCCGAGCGCAGAAGTGGTCCTGCAACTTTATCCGCCTCCATCCAGTCTATTAATTGTTGCCGGGAAGC
TAGAGTAAGTAGTTCGCCAGTTAATAGTTTGCGCAACGTTGTTGCCATTGCTGCAGGCATCGTGGTGTCA
CGCTCGTCGTTTGGTATGGCTTCATTCAGCTCCGGTTCCCAACGATCAAGGCGAGTTACATGATCCCCCA
TGTTGTGCAAAAAAGCGGTTAGCTCCTTCGGTCCTCCGATCGTTGTCAGAAGTAAGTTGGCCGCAGTGTT
ATCACTCATGGTTATGGCAGCACTGCATAATTCTCTTACTGTCATGCCATCCGTAAGATGCTTTTCTGTG
ACTGGTGAGTACTCAACCAAGTCATTCTGAGAATAGTGTATGCGGCGACCGAGTTGCTCTTGCCCGGCGT
CAATACGGGATAATACCGCGCCACATAGCAGAACTTTAAAAGTGCTCATCATTGGAAAACGTTCTTCGGG
GCGAAAACTCTCAAGGATCTTACCGCTGTTGAGATCCAGTTCGATGTAACCCACTCGTGCACCCAACTGA
TCTTCAGCATCTTTTACTTTCACCAGCGTTTCTGGGTGAGCAAAAACAGGAAGGCAAAATGCCGCAAAAA
AGGGAATAAGGGCGACACGGAAATGTTGAATACTCATACTCTTCCTTTTTCAATATTATTGAAGCATTTA
TCAGGGTTATTGTCTCATGAGCGGATACATATTTGAATGTATTTAGAAAAATAAACAAATAGGGGTTCCG
CGCACATTTCCCCGAAAAGTGCCACCTGAAATTGTAAACGTTAATATTTTGTTAAAATTCGCGTTAAATT
TTTGTTAAATCAGCTCATTTTTTAACCAATAGGCCGAAATCGGCAAAATCCCTTATAAATCAAAAGAATA
GACCGAGATAGGGT
[37 nt withheld, positions 5895-5931]
AAAGAACGTGGACTCCAACGTCAAAGG
[49 nt withheld, positions 5959-6007]
T
[91 nt withheld, positions 6009-6099]
G
[124 nt withheld, positions 6101-6224]
CCCATTCGCCA
