>Addgene plasmid #12651 | pET-22b(+)-HpENR | addgene partial sequence | sequence record 140626 | T7 5'-TAATACGACTCACTATAGGG-3'
GGAGATATACATATGGGATTCTTAAAAGGTAAGAAAGGGCTGATTGTAGGGGTGGCGAACAATAAATCCA
TCGCTTATGGGATCGCTCAATCTTGTTTCAATCAAGGGGCTACTTTGGCTTTCACTTATTTGAATGAGAG
TTTAGAAAAGCGCGTAAGGCCTATCGCGCAGGAATTGAATAGCCCCTATGTGTATGAATTGGATGTGAGC
AAAGAAGAGCATTTCAAGTCGCTATACAATAGCGTTAAAAAGGATTTAGGCTCATTGGATTTTATTGTTC
ATAGCGTGGCCTTTGCCCCTAAAGAGGCTTTAGAGGGGAGCTTGTTGGAAACTTCTAAAAGCGCGTTTAA
CACCGCTATGGAAATTTCTGTTTATTCTTTAATAGAGCTGACAAACACCCTAAAACCTTTATTGAATAAC
GGAGCGTCTGTTTTGACTCTAAGCTATTTGGGTAGCACCAAATACATGGCGCATTACAATGTGATGGGGT
TGGCTAAAGCGGCCCTAGAGAGTGCGGTGCGTTATTTAGCGGTGGATTTAGGCAAACACCATATAAGAGT
GAATGCCCTATCGGCCGGGCCTATTAGGACGCTCGCTTCTAGCGGGATCGCTGATTTTAGAATGATTTTA
AAATGGAATGAAATCAACGCCCCTTTAAGAAAAAATGTGAGTTTAGAAGAAGTGGGCAATGCCGGGATGT
ATTTGCTCTCTAGTTTGTCTAGCGGGGTGAGTGGGGAAGTGCATTTTGTGGATGCTGGCTATCATGTTAT
GGGCATGG
